Addgene plasmid #197676: 4A3.S'U'
Purpose: Expresses P1 S' tail fibre and U' chaperone
Depositing lab: Baojun Wang. Depositing organization: University of Edinburgh. Publication: The Role of O-antigen in P1 Transduction of Shigella flexneri and Escherichia coli with its Alternative S' Tail Fibre. Huan YW, Fa-Arun J, Wang B. J Mol Biol. 2022 Sep 15;434(21):167829. doi: 10.1016/j.jmb.2022.167829. PubMed 36116540.
Backbone
  Vector backbone: pSC101 (4A3)
  Backbone size w/o insert (bp): 3343
  Vector type: Bacterial Expression
Growth in bacteria
  Bacterial resistance: Ampicillin, 100 μg/mL
  Growth temperature: 37°C
  Growth strain: DH5alpha
  Copy number: Low Copy
Gene/Insert 1
  Gene/Insert name: S'
  Species: Bacteriophage P1 (E. coli P1 lysogen EMG16)
  Insert size (bp): 2919
  GenBank ID: N/A N/A
  Promoter: Late S promoter, LPS
  Cloning method: Gibson Cloning
  Sequencing primers: 5′ gaggcttcacaacattgattag; 3′ ttttgttttagggttgccag
Gene/Insert 2
  Gene/Insert name: U'
  Species: Bacteriophage P1 (E. coli P1 lysogen EMG16)
  Insert size (bp): 532
  GenBank ID: N/A N/A
  Promoter: N/A
  Cloning method: Gibson Cloning
  Sequencing primers: 5′ gcattaatgggacgtggtataac; 3′ ctcgagtgcggccgcaagcttgtcg
Terms and licenses: Academic/Nonprofit Terms; Industry Terms: Not Available to Industry
How to cite: 4A3.S'U' was a gift from Baojun Wang (Addgene plasmid # 197676 ; http://n2t.net/addgene:197676 ; RRID:Addgene_197676)
