[The description below was written by a language model from this plasmid's Addgene catalogue record and pLannotate feature annotations shown in this document.]
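Description:
4A3.S'U' is a low-copy bacterial expression plasmid built on a pSC101-based BioBrick-style backbone (4A3). It replicates in E. coli through the pSC101 origin together with its required Rep101 (RepA) initiator protein, and is selected with ampicillin via a β-lactamase gene driven by its own bla promoter and followed by a lambda t0 terminator. The cargo sits between a BioBrick prefix and suffix and is insulated by flanking transcription terminators, including a his operon terminator downstream.

The payload consists of two genes from bacteriophage P1 (amplified from the E. coli P1 lysogen EMG16 and assembled by Gibson cloning): S', the alternative tail fibre protein, and U', its cognate tail fibre assembly chaperone. According to the record, S' is expressed from the P1 late S promoter (LPS), while no separate promoter is listed for U', which lies immediately downstream and is presumably co-transcribed. The automated annotation splits the roughly 2.9 kb S' open reading frame into several homology hits: an N-terminal segment matching P1 S, then fragments resembling P2 H and E. coli StfQ, and a C-terminal part matching Mu S'. This fits the mosaic nature of phage tail fibres, in which S and S' share a constant N-terminal region and differ in the receptor-binding C-terminus. Downstream of U' are vector-derived remnants (a His-tag fragment, a SET1 fragment and a T7 terminator); the record does not indicate that these are fused to U'.

In P1, S/U and S'/U' are alternative sets that determine host range. The associated study examined the role of O-antigen in P1 transduction of Shigella flexneri and E. coli using the S' fibre, so this plasmid most likely serves to supply S' and U' in trans.
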