Features (pLannotate 1.2.2; 17 found; start..end, strand, type, name):
     20..63      -  terminator     bacterial terminator: putative bacterial transcription terminator
     66..87      +  misc_feature   BioBrick prefix: BioBrick prefix for parts that do not start with "ATG"
    164..904     +  CDS            S: FIBS_BPP1 - Also known as 19. Protein inferred from homology: Swiss-Prot protein existence level 3. From Escherichia phage P1 (Bacteriophage P1).
    800..1537    +  CDS            H (fragment): FIBH_BPP2 - Protein inferred from homology: Swiss-Prot protein existence level 3. From Escherichia phage P2 (Bacteriophage P2).
   1742..1984    +  CDS            stfQ (fragment): STFQ_ECOLI - Also known as ydfN. Protein inferred from homology: Swiss-Prot protein existence level 3. From Escherichia coli (strain K12).
   2123..3079    +  CDS            S': S2_BPMU - Experimental evidence at transcript level: Swiss-Prot protein existence level 2. Component of the tail fiber that acts as receptor binding protein. Binds to the primary receptor, thereby determining the host range. Two alternate tail fiber S and S' proteins are encoded extending the host range of the virus. From Escherichia phage Mu (Bacteriophage Mu).
   3085..3615    +  CDS            U': U2_BPP1 - Experimental evidence at transcript level: Swiss-Prot protein existence level 2. Chaperone involved in tail fiber assembly. Expressed alternatively with tail fiber assembly protein U'. Remains associated to the tail fiber and participates in the host receptor binding. Two alternate tail fiber assembly proteins U and U' are encoded extending the host range of the virus. From Escherichia phage P1 (Bacteriophage P1).
   3675..3692    +  CDS            9xHis (fragment): 9xHis affinity tag
   3702..3751    +  CDS            SET1 (fragment): solubility-enhancement tag derived from T7 phage gene 10B
   3759..3806    +  terminator     T7 terminator: transcription terminator for bacteriophage T7 RNA polymerase
   3838..3858    +  misc_feature   BioBrick suffix: universal suffix for all parts
   3859..3916    +  terminator     his operon terminator: This putative transcriptin terminator from the E. coli his operon has a 2-bp deletion introduced during synthesis. Its efficiency has not been determined.
   4219..5169    -  CDS            Rep101: RepA protein needed for replication with the pSC101 origin; rep101
   5217..5439    -  rep_origin     pSC101 ori: low-copy replication origin that requires the Rep101 protein
   5931..6025    -  terminator     lambda t0 terminator: transcription terminator from phage lambda
   6055..6915    -  CDS            AmpR: β-lactamase; bla; confers resistance to ampicillin, carbenicillin, and related antibiotics
   6916..7020    -  promoter       AmpR promoter: bla
>Addgene plasmid #197676 | 4A3.S'U' | addgene full sequence | sequence record 396452 | Addgene NGS Result
AGGCGTATCACGAGGCAGAATTTCAGATAAAAAAAATCCTTAGCTTTCGCTAAGGATGATTTCTGGAATT
CGCGGCCGCTTCTAGAGATCACCCCGTCCGCAGGGCGGGGTGACAAGTTACTTATCTTACAATGAGGCTT
CACAACATTGATTAGGGAAAATCATGAATGACGTTACAGTTGTTACATCGGTTACTTACCCATCATCCGA
GTCGTTGGCTCTGGTGGCCGATGTGCAATACCACGAACCATATCTGTCAGCCGCGCTAAACCGAAAATTC
AGGGGGATTGTTGACCCGGGATTTTATGCCGGTTTCTTACCTAAGCCTGGCGGTGGGATGAACCTGTTAA
TTACCTCAGTGGATGGTGATAAAACCGCAGGCGCGGCGTCGGTGGATATTGGTGAATTTTACCAGGTAAC
TATTCAGCAACGTAAGGATATTTCTCTTGCACTTAGTGCAGGCAAGAAATATGCAATTGTGCTGAAGGGA
AGATACCTCCTTGGAGAAGATACCTACCAGGTGAATACCGCGTCACATATTCATGCGGCTGAATTTGTTG
CCAGAACCTATACCGATTCATATCAGTTAGGAGATGGGGAGCTGCTTGTTTGTACGGTGAATATCCCTGC
TAGTGTATCTGCCATTACCCAGGAGATGATTGATACATCCGAGCGTATCAACCGCTCGATCGGCATTGAT
ATTTCAGACTCTGTAACCAGTACCAGAAGTGATGTTGCTGCAAGTTCGCTGGCAGTTAAAAAAGCCTACG
ATCTGGCGAAAAGCAAGTATACGGCACAGGATGCAAGCACAACGCAAAAGGGATTAGTTCAGCTCAGTAG
CGCAACTAACAGCGACAGCGAAACAATGGCGGCTACCCCTAAAGCTGTTAAGTCTATAAAAGATCTGGCT
GATACCAAAGCGCCAATAGAAAGCCCGAGTCTGACAGGAACGCCAACCGCGCCGACGGCAGCGCAAGGTA
CAAACAGCACGCAGATCGCAAATACAGCCTTTGTTAAGGCAGCTATAACTGCACTTATCAACGGTGCGCC
TGGCACACTGGATACGCTGAAAGAAATAGCGGCTGCGATCAATAACGACCCGAATTACAGCACAACTATC
AACAATGCCTTGGCTCTCAAAGCGCCTTTGGCAAGCCCTGCATTAACGGGTGTCCCTACTGCGCCTACGG
CTGCACAGGGCACAAACAATACGCAGATCGCTACGACTGCTTACGTACGGGCTGCTATCTCTGCATTGGT
CGGCTCATCACCTGAAGCTCTTGATACCCTGTATGAGCTTGCAGCAGCACTGGGCAATGACCCGAACTTT
GCGACAACAATGACAAATGCGCTGGCAGGGAAACAGCCACTTGATGCAACTTTAACCGCGCTTGCTGGTC
TTGCGACAGGCGCAAATAAATTGCCGTACTTTACCGGTACAGACACTGTTTCTCAGACTGACTTAACGTC
AGTTGGTCGCGATATTCTGGCCAAAACAAGCATTCTTGCTGTTATCCAATACCTTGGTTTAAGAGAACTC
GGTACCAGCGGTGAAAAGATCCCCCTGTTGAGCACGGCTAACACATGGAGTGCACGCCAGACTTTCAACG
GCGGGATCACCGGGGCGCTGACAGGGAACGCCGATACCGCAACGAAATTGAAAACAGCCAGAAACATTAA
TGGCGTCAGGTTCGATGGTTCTGGTGACATTAATATCAATACTCTGGTATCGCGCGGTCGCGTAACGGCC
CTGGAGGCGAATGCACAGGGAACATCCGGGATTCAGCTGTATGAGGCATACAACAATGGCTACCCTTCCC
CCTATGGCAATGTGCTTCACCTTAAAGGTGCCACCGCTGCTGGCGAAGGTGAGTTATTCATTGGCTGGAG
TGGCACGAGCGGTGCCCATGCGCCCGTACATATCCGTTCGCGGCGGGATACTGATTCTGCCAACTGGTCT
GAATGGGCGCAGGTCTATACGTCAAAAGATTCAATTCCCGGCGTCAATGCCAAAGGGGATCAGGATACCT
CTGGTAATGCGGCTACAGCGACCAAGTTGCAGACAGCATGTACTATCAACGGTGTCTCGTTTGATGGTTC
TAAAAATATTGAGCTAACGGCTGAAAATTTAAATCTTGAGCGAACAGTAGAATTAGCCGCTGGGTCATTG
CAGAAAAATCAGAACGGCGCGGATATTCCTGGAAAAGATACCTTCACAAAAAATATTGGTGCATGTCGCG
CTTTTCACAGTTCTATTAGTACAGGTGCAGGGAACTGGACAACGGCACAATTGATTGAATGGCTGGATTC
TCAAGGGGCATTCAATCACCCATACTGGATGTGCAAATGTTCATGGTCGTACGGCAATAATAAAATTATA
ACCGATACTGGCTGTGGAACTATTCATCTTGCAGGTTGCGTTATTGAGGTTATGGGTAATAAAGGTGCCA
TGACCATCCGTGTAACAACACCAAGCACTTCCAGCGGTGGCGGAATCACTAACGCTCAATTCACTTATAT
TAATCATGGTGATGCTTACGCTCCTGGCTGGCGACGAGACTACAACACGAAAAACCTGCAACCTGCATTT
GCTTTAGGGCAGACAGGAAACAGGGTTGCAAATGATAAAGCTGTTGGCTGGAACTGGAATAGCGGTGTTT
ATGATGCAGACCTAAAAGGCGCATCAACATTAATTCTTCATTTCAATATGAACGCGGGTAGCTGCCCGGC
TGTACAATTACGCGTGAATTATAAGAACGGCGGTATTTATTATCGTTCAGCGCGTGATGGTTATGGATTT
GAGGCTGACTGGTCAGAGTTTTACACCACAACCCGCAAACCCTCTGCGGGGGATGTTGGTGCATATACGC
AGGCAGAATGTAACTCAAGGTTTATTACAGGTATTCGCCTGGGCGGTCTGTCATCTGTCCAGACATGGAA
TGGCCCCGGCTGGTCTGACAGGTCAGGTTATGTCGTTACGGGTTCAGTTAACGGGAACCGTGATGAATTA
ATTGATACAACACAGGCAAGGCCAATTCAGTATTGCATTAATGGGACGTGGTATAACGCGGGGAGTATTT
AATTATGATGCACTTAAGAAATATTACAGCTGGCAACCCTAAAACAAAAGAGCAATACCAGCTAACGAAA
CAATTTAACATCAAATGGCTTTATACAGAGGATGGAAAAAACTGGTATGAGGAACAAAAGAATTTCCAGT
ATGATACGTTGAAAATGGCCTATGACCACAACGGCGTTATTATTTGTATTGAAAAGGATGTTTCAGCAAT
TAATCCAGAAGGCGCAAGCGTCGTTGAATTACCTGATATTACAGCAAATCGCCGGGCTGATATTTCTGGT
AAATGGATGTTCAAAGATGGCGTAGTGGTAAAGCGAACTTATACCGAGGAAGAGCAGAGGCAACAAGCGG
AAAATGAAAAGCAAAGTCTGCTACAGCTCGTCAGGGATAAAACCCAGCTATGGGACTCACAGCTACGGCT
GGGTATCATTTCCGCCGAGAATAAGCAGAAATTAACCGAGTGGATGCTCTTTGCGCAGAAAGTCGAATCC
ACAGACACCTCCAGCCTACCAGTAACATTTCCCGAACAACCTGAATGAGACAAGGCAAGGATCCGAATTC
GAGCTCCGTCGACAAGCTTGCGGCCGCACTCGAGCACCACCACCACCACCACTGAGATCCGGCTGCTAAC
AAAGCCCGAAAGGAAGCTGAGTTGGCTGCTGCCACCGCTGAGCAATAACTAGCATAACCCCTTGGGGCCT
CTAAACGGGTCTTGAGGGGTTTTTTGCTGAAAGGAGGAACTATATCCGGATTAATAATACTAGTAGCGGC
CGCTGCAGTCCGGCAAAAAAGGGCAAGGTGTCACCACCCTGCCCTTTTTCTTTAAAACCGAAAAGATTAC
TTCGCGTTATGCAGGCTTCCTCGCTCACTGACTCGCTGCGCTCGGTCGTTCGGCTGCGGCGAGCGGTATC
AGCTCACTCAAAGGCGGTAATCTCGAGGTTACATTGTCGATCTGTTCATGGTGAACAGCTTTGAATGCAC
CAAAAACTCGTAAAAGCTCTGATGTATCTATCTTTTTTACACCGTTTTCATCTGTGCATATGGACAGTTT
TCCCTTTGATATGTAACGGTGAACAGTTGTTCTACTTTTGTTTGTTAGTCTTGATGCTTCACTGATAGAT
ACAAGAGCCATAAGAACCTCAGATCCTTCCGTATTTAGCCAGTATGTTCTCTAGTGTGGTTCGTTGTTTT
TGCGTGAGCCATGAGAACGAACCATTGAGATCATACTTACTTTGCATGTCACTCAAAAATTTTGCCTCAA
AACTGGTGAGCTGAATTTTTGCAGTTAAAGCATCGTGTAGTGTTTTTCTTAGTCCGTTATGTAGGTAGGA
ATCTGATGTAATGGTTGTTGGTATTTTGTCACCATTCATTTTTATCTGGTTGTTCTCAAGTTCGGTTACG
AGATCCATTTGTCTATCTAGTTCAACTTGGAAAATCAACGTATCAGTCGGGCGGCCTCGCTTATCAACCA
CCAATTTCATATTGCTGTAAGTGTTTAAATCTTTACTTATTGGTTTCAAAACCCATTGGTTAAGCCTTTT
AAACTCATGGTAGTTATTTTCAAGCATTAACATGAACTTAAATTCATCAAGGCTAATCTCTATATTTGCC
TTGTGAGTTTTCTTTTGTGTTAGTTCTTTTAATAACCACTCATAAATCCTCATAGAGTATTTGTTTTCAA
AAGACTTAACATGTTCCAGATTATATTTTATGAATTTTTTTAACTGGAAAAGATAAGGCAATATCTCTTC
ACTAAAAACTAATTCTAATTTTTCGCTTGAGAACTTGGCATAGTTTGTCCACTGGAAAATCTCAAAGCCT
TTAACCAAAGGATTCCTGATTTCCACAGTTCTCGTCATCAGCTCTCTGGTTGCTTTAGCTAATACACCAT
AAGCATTTTCCCTACTGATGTTCATCATCTGAGCGTATTGGTTATAAGTGAACGATACCGTCCGTTCTTT
CCTTGTAGGGTTTTCAATCGTGGGGTTGAGTAGTGCCACACAGCATAAAATTAGCTTGGTTTCATGCTCC
GTTAAGTCATAGCGACTAATCGCTAGTTCATTTGCTTTGAAAACAACTAATTCAGACATACATCTCAATT
GGTCTAGGTGATTTTAATCACTATACCAATTGAGATGGGCTAGTCAATGATAATTACATGTCCTTTTCCT
TTGAGTTGTGGGTATCTGTAAATTCTGCTAGACCTTTGCTGGAAAACTTGTAAATTCTGCTAGACCCTCT
GTAAATTCCGCTAGACCTTTGTGTGTTTTTTTTGTTTATATTCAAGTGGTTATAATTTATAGAATAAAGA
AAGAATAAAAAAAGATAAAAAGAATAGATCCCAGCCCTGTGTATAACTCACTACTTTAGTCAGTTCCGCA
GTATTACAAAAGGATGTCGCAAACGCTGTTTGCTCCTCTACAAAACAGACCTTAAAACCCTAAAGGCTTA
AGTAGCACCCTCGCAAGCTCGGGCAAATCGCTGAATATTCCTTTTGTCTCCGACCATCAGGCACCTGAGT
CGCTGTCTTTTTCGTGACATTCAGTTCGCTGCGCTCACGGCTCTGGCAGTGAATGGGGGTAAATGGCACT
ACAGGCGCCTTTTATGGATTCATGCAAGGAAACTACCCATAATACAAGAAAAGCCCGTCACGGGCTTCTC
AGGGCGTTTTATGGCGGGTCTGCTATGTGGTGCTATCTGACTTTTTGCTGTTCAGCAGTTCCTGCCCTCT
GATTTTCCAGTCTGACCACTTCGGATTATCCCGTGACAGGTCATTCAGACTGGCTAATGCACCCAGTAAG
GCAGCGGTATCATCAACAGGCTTACCCGTCTTACTGTCCCTAGTGCTTGGATTCTCACCAATAAAAAACG
CCCGGCGGCAACCGAGCGTTCTGAACAAATCCAGATGGAGTTCTGAGGTCATTACTGGATCTATCAACAG
GAGTCCAAGCGAGCTCGTAAACTTGGTCTGACAGTTACCAATGCTTAATCAGTGAGGCACCTATCTCAGC
TATCTGTCTATTTCGTTCATCCATAGTTGCCTGACTCCCCGTCGTGTAGATAACTACGATACGGGAGGGC
TTACCATCTGGCCCCAGTGCTGCAATGATACCGCGAGACCCACGCTCACCGGCTCCAGATTTATCAGCAA
TAAACCAGCCAGCCGGAAGGGCCGAGCGCAGAAGTGGTCCTGCAACTTTATCCGCCTCCATCCAGTCTAT
TAATTGTTGCCGGGAAGCTAGAGTAAGTAGTTCGCCAGTTAATAGTTTGCGCAACGTTGTTGCCATTGCT
ACAGGCATCGTGGTGTCACGCTCGTCGTTTGGTATGGCTTCATTCAGCTCCGGTTCCCAACGATCAAGGC
GAGTTACATGATCCCCCATGTTGTGCAAAAAAGCGGTTAGCTCCTTCGGTCCTCCGATCGTTGTCAGAAG
TAAGTTGGCCGCAGTGTTATCACTCATGGTTATGGCAGCACTGCATAATTCTCTTACTGTCATGCCATCC
GTAAGATGCTTTTCTGTGACTGGTGAGTACTCAACCAAGTCATTCTGAGAATATTGTATGCGGCGACCGA
GTTGCTCTTGCCCGGCGTCAATACGGGATAATACCGCGCCACATAGCAGAACTTTAAAAGTGCTCATCAT
TGGAAAACGTTCTTCGGGGCGAAAACTCTCAAGGATCTTACCGCTGTTGAGATCCAGTTCGATGTAACCC
ACTCGTGCACCCAACTGATCTTCAGCATCTTTTACTTTCACCAGCGTTTCTGGGTGAGCAAAAACAGGAA
GGCAAAATGCCGCAAAAAAGGGAATAAGGGCGACACGGAAATGTTGAATACTCATACTCTTCCTTTTTCA
ATATTATTGAAGCATTTATCAGGGTTATTGTCTCATGAGCGGATACATATTTGAATGTATTTAGAAAAAT
AAACAAATAGGGGTTCCGCGCACATTTCCCATGGTGCCACCTGACGTCTAAGAAACCATTATTATCATGA
CATTAACCTATAAAAAT
